>Addgene plasmid #118216 | UAS:Zebrabow-B | depositor full sequence | sequence record 223329 | UAS:Zebrabow-B sequence 7423 bps
TGCCACCTAAATTGTAAGCGTTAATATTTTGTTAAAATTCGCGTTAAATTTTTGTTAAATCAGCTCATTT
TTTAACCAATAGGCCGAAATCGGCAAAATCCCTTATAAATCAAAAGAATAGACCGAGATAGGGT
[37 nt withheld, positions 135-171]
AAAGAACGTGGACTCCAACGTCAAAGG
[32 nt withheld, positions 199-230]
GCTGGCTAAGAACTCATCAGCCTCCCCGGTCCATCTACCCACGTACCAATGCACCAATTGGCCACAATGA
CGGCTACTACATGGTGCCATTCCTTCCTCTTTATAGGAATGGAGACTACCTCCTGTCCAACAATGCTCTT
GGATACGAGTACGCCTACCTGTTGGACCCAGGTCATTGCACAACACCAGAAATGCCCTCTGATCTGCAAA
AGACGTGAATAATCTGTTCAGACACCCATATGCACTCTGTTCCACACAGGTCAGAGGTTTGTCCAGGAGT
TCTTGACAGAGGTGTAAAAAGTACTCAAAAATTTTACTCAAGTGAAAGTACAAGTACTTAGGGAAAATTT
TACTCAATTAAAAGTAAAAGTATCTGGCTAGAATCTTACTTGAGTAAAAGTAAAAAAGTACTCCATTAAA
ATTGTACTTGAGTATTAAGGAAGTAAAAGTAAAAGCAAGAAAGAAAACTAGAGATTCTTGTTTAAGCTTT
TAATCTCAAAAAACATTAAATGAAATGCATACAAGGTTTTATCCTGCTTTAGAACTGTTTGTATTTAATT
ATCAAACTATAAGACAGACAATCTAATGCCAGTACACGCTACTCAAAGTTGTAAAACCTCAGATTTAACT
TCAGTAGAAGCTGATTCTCAAAATTGTTAGTGTCAAGCCTAGCTCTTTTGGGGCTGAAAAGCAATCCTGC
AGTGCTGAAAAGCCTCTCACAGGCAGCCGATGCGGGAAGAGGTGTATTAGTCTTGATAGAGAGGCTGCAA
ATAGCAGGAAACGTGAGCAGAGACTCCCTGGTGTCTGAAACACAGGCCAGATGGGCCATTCGTACGCTTA
ATTTCGTATAGGGATAACAGGGTAATGATATCGATATCAAGGGCCCATCTCGAGCAAGTTTGTACAAAAA
AGCAGGCTCCGAATTCCTGCAGCCCGGGGGATCACGCGGCCATCAAGCTTAGGCCTCCACGGTGGCTTCT
AATCCGTGAGTCCTAGCGGGTGACAGCCCTCCGTCTTCACAGGCGGAGGAGAGTCTTCCGTAGGGTTCCT
CGGAGTACTGTCCTCCGACGCGTGCAAGGGTCGACTCTAGAGGGTATATAATGGATCCCATCGCGTCTCA
GCCTCACTTTGAGCTCCTCCACACGAATTCGACCCAGCTTTCTTGTACAAAGTGGGCTAGCGAGCTCATA
ACTTCGTATAGGATACTTTATACGAAGTTATAACTCGAGATAACTTCGTATAGCATACATTATACGAAGT
TATACCGGCAGATCTGCCACCATGGTGAGCAAGGGCGAGGAGGTCATCAAAGAGTTCATGCGCTTCAAGG
TGCGCATGGAGGGCTCCATGAACGGCCACGAGTTCGAGATCGAGGGCGAGGGCGAGGGCCGCCCCTACGA
GGGCACCCAGACCGCCAAGCTGAAGGTGACCAAGGGCGGCCCCCTGCCCTTCGCCTGGGACATCCTGTCC
CCCCAGTTCATGTACGGCTCCAAGGCGTACGTGAAGCACCCCGCCGACATCCCCGATTACAAGAAGCTGT
CCTTCCCCGAGGGCTTCAAGTGGGAGCGCGTGATGAACTTCGAGGACGGCGGTCTGGTGACCGTGACCCA
GGACTCCTCCCTGCAGGACGGCACGCTGATCTACAAGGTGAAGATGCGCGGCACCAACTTCCCCCCCGAC
GGCCCCGTAATGCAGAAGAAGACCATGGGCTGGGAGGCCTCCACCGAGCGCCTGTACCCCCGCGACGGCG
TGCTGAAGGGCGAGATCCACCAGGCCCTGAAGCTGAAGGACGGCGGCCACTACCTGGTGGAGTTCAAGAC
CATCTACATGGCCAAGAAGCCCGTGCAACTGCCCGGCTACTACTACGTGGACACCAAGCTGGACATCACC
TCCCACAACGAGGACTACACCATCGTGGAACAGTACGAGCGCTCCGAGGGCCGCCACCACCTGTTCCTGT
ACGGCATGGACGAGCTGTACAAGTAAAGTGTGCGGCCGCGACTCTAGATCATAATCAGCCATACCACATT
TGTAGAGGTTTTACTTGCTTTAAAAAACCTCCCACACCTCCCCCTGAACCTGAAACATAAAATGAATGCA
ATTGTTGTTGTTAACTTGTTTATTGCAGCTTATAATGGTTACAAATAAAGCAATAGCATCACAAATTTCA
CAAATAAAGCATTTTTTTCACTGCATTCTAGTTGTGGTTTGTCCAAACTCATCAATGTATCTTAAGGCGT
AAATTGTAAGCGTTAATGCTCCGAGGGCCGCCACCACCTGTTCCTGTAGGAATTGGCCGCGACTCTAGGA
TCTAGGATAACTTCGTATAGGATACTTTATACGAAGTTATTGATCCACCGGTCGCCACCATGGTGAGCAA
GGGCGAGGAGCTGTTCACCGGGGTGGTGCCCATCCTGGTCGAGCTGGACGGCGACGTAAACGGCCACAAG
TTCAGCGTGTCCGGCGAGGGCGAGGGCGATGCCACCTACGGCAAGCTGACCCTGAAGTTCATCTGCACCA
CCGGCAAGCTGCCCGTGCCCTGGCCCACCCTCGTGACCACCCTGACCTGGGGCGTGCAGTGCTTCGCCCG
CTACCCCGACCACATGAAGCAGCACGACTTCTTCAAGTCCGCCATGCCCGAAGGCTACGTCCAGGAGCGC
ACCATCTTCTTCAAGGACGACGGCAACTACAAGACCCGCGCCGAGGTGAAGTTCGAGGGCGACACCCTGG
TGAACCGCATCGAGCTGAAGGGCATCGACTTCAAGGAGGACGGCAACATCCTGGGGCACAAGCTGGAGTA
CAACGCCATCAGCGACAACGTCTATATCACCGCCGACAAGCAGAAGAACGGCATCAAGGCCAACTTCAAG
ATCCGCCACAACATCGAGGACGGCAGCGTGCAGCTCGCCGACCACTACCAGCAGAACACCCCCATCGGCG
ACGGCCCCGTGCTGCTGCCCGACAACCACTACCTGAGCACCCAGTCCAAGCTGAGCAAAGACCCCAACGA
GAAGCGCGATCACATGGTCCTGCTGGAGTTCGTGACCGCCGCCGGGATCACTCTCGGCATGGACGAGCTG
TACAAGTAAAGCGGCCGCGACTCTAGATCATAATCAGCCATACCACATTTGTAGAGGTTTTACTTGCTTT
AAAAAACCTCCCACACCTCCCCCTGAACCTGAAACATAAAATGAATGCAATTGTTGTTGTTAACTTGTTT
ATTGCAGCTTATAATGGTTACAAATAAAGCAATAGCATCACAAATTTCACAAATAAAGCATTTTTTTCAC
TGCATTCTAGTTGTGGTTTGTCCAAACTCATCAATGTATCTTAATCGAGATAACTTCGTATAGCATACAT
TATACGAAGTTATACCGGTCGCCACCATGGTGAGCAAGGGCGAGGAGCTGTTCACCGGGGTGGTGCCCAT
CCTGGTCGAGCTGGACGGCGACGTAAACGGCCACAAGTTCAGCGTGTCCGGCGAGGGCGAGGGCGATGCC
ACCTACGGCAAGCTGACCCTGAAGTTCATCTGCACCACCGGCAAGCTGCCCGTGCCCTGGCCCACCCTCG
TGACCACCTTCGGCTACGGCCTGCAGTGCTTCGCCCGCTACCCCGACCACATGAAGCAGCACGACTTCTT
CAAGTCCGCCATGCCCGAAGGCTACGTCCAGGAGCGCACCATCTTCTTCAAGGACGACGGCAACTACAAG
ACCCGCGCCGAGGTGAAGTTCGAGGGCGACACCCTGGTGAACCGCATCGAGCTGAAGGGCATCGACTTCA
AGGAGGACGGCAACATCCTGGGGCACAAGCTGGAGTACAACTACAACAGCCACAACGTCTATATCATGGC
CGACAAGCAGAAGAACGGCATCAAGGTGAACTTCAAGATCCGCCACAACATCGAGGACGGCAGCGTGCAG
CTCGCCGACCACTACCAGCAGAACACCCCCATCGGCGACGGCCCCGTGCTGCTGCCCGACAACCACTACC
TGAGCTACCAGTCCGCCCTGAGCAAAGACCCCAACGAGAAGCGCGATCACATGGTCCTGCTGGAGTTCGT
GACCGCCGCCGGGATCACTCTCGGCATGGACGAGCTGTACAAGTAAAGCGGCCGCGACTCTAGATCATAA
TCAGCCATACCACATTTGTAGAGGTTTTACTTGCTTTAAAAAACCTCCCACACCTCCCCCTGAACCTGAA
ACATAAAATGAATGCAATTGTTGTTGTTAACTTGTTTATTGCAGCTTATAATGGTTACAAATAAAGCAAT
AGCATCACAAATTTCACAAATAAAGCATTTTTTTCACTGCATTCTAGTTGTGGTTTGTCCAAACTCATCA
ATGTATCTTAAGGCGTAAATTGTAAGCGTTAATCCTTAGGGATAACAGGGTAATACGCGTGATCTGCGAA
GATACGGCCACGGGTGCTCTTGATCCTGTGGCTGATTTTGGACTGTGCTGCTCGCAGCTGCTGATGAATC
ACATACTTCCTCCATTTTCTTCCACTGATTGACTGTTATAATTTCCCTAATTTCCAGGTCAAGGTGCTGT
GCATTGTGGTAATAGATGTGACATGACGTCACTTCCAAAGGACCAATGAACATGTCTGACCAATTTCATA
TAATGTGAAAACGATTTTCATAGGCAGAATAAATAACATTTAAATTAAACTGGGCATCAGCGCAATTCAA
TTGGTTTGGTAATAGCAAGGGAAAATAGAATGAAGTGATCTCCAAAAAATAAGTACTTTTTGACTGTAAA
TAAAATTGTAAGGAGTAAAAAGTACTTTTTTTTCTAAAAAAATGTAATTAAGTAAAAGTAAAAGTATTGA
TTTTTAATTGTACTCAAGTAAAGTAAAAATCCCCAAAAATAATACTTAAGTACAGTAATCAAGTAAAATT
ACTCAAGTACTTTACACCTCTGGTTCTTGACCCCCTACCTTCAGCAAGCCCAGCAGATCCACTAGTTCTA
GAGCGGCCGCCACCGCGGTGGAGCTCCAGCTTTTGTTCCCTTTAGTGAGGGTTAATTGCGCGCTTGGCGT
AATCATGGTCATAGCTGTTTCCTGTGTGAAATTGTTATCCGCTCACAATTCCACACAACATACGAGCCGG
AAGCATAAAGTGTAAAGCCTGGGGTGCCTAATGAGTGAGCTAACTCACATTAATTGCGTTGCGCTCACTG
CCCGCTTTCCAGTCGGGAAACCTGTCGTGCCAGCTGCATTAATGAATCGGCCAACGCGCGGGGAGAGGCG
GTTTGCGTATTGGGCGCTCTTCCGCTTCCTCGCTCACTGACTCGCTGCGCTCGGTCGTTCGGCTGCGGCG
AGCGGTATCAGCTCACTCAAAGGCGGTAATACGGTTATCCACAGAATCAGGGGATAACGCAGGAAAGAAC
ATGTGAGCAAAAGGCCAGCAAAAGGCCAGGAACCGTAAAAAGGCCGCGTTGCTGGCGTTTTTCCATAGGC
TCCGCCCCCCTGACGAGCATCACAAAAATCGACGCTCAAGTCAGAGGTGGCGAAACCCGACAGGACTATA
AAGATACCAGGCGTTTCCCCCTGGAAGCTCCCTCGTGCGCTCTCCTGTTCCGACCCTGCCGCTTACCGGA
TACCTGTCCGCCTTTCTCCCTTCGGGAAGCGTGGCGCTTTCTCATAGCTCACGCTGTAGGTATCTCAGTT
CGGTGTAGGTCGTTCGCTCCAAGCTGGGCTGTGTGCACGAACCCCCCGTTCAGCCCGACCGCTGCGCCTT
ATCCGGTAACTATCGTCTTGAGTCCAACCCGGTAAGACACGACTTATCGCCACTGGCAGCAGCCACTGGT
AACAGGATTAGCAGAGCGAGGTATGTAGGCGGTGCTACAGAGTTCTTGAAGTGGTGGCCTAACTACGGCT
ACACTAGAAGGACAGTATTTGGTATCTGCGCTCTGCTGAAGCCAGTTACCTTCGGAAAAAGAGTTGGTAG
CTCTTGATCCGGCAAACAAACCACCGCTGGTAGCGGTGGTTTTTTTGTTTGCAAGCAGCAGATTACGCGC
AGAAAAAAAGGATCTCAAGAAGATCCTTTGATCTTTTCTACGGGGTCTGACGCTCAGTGGAACGAAAACT
CACGTTAAGGGATTTTGGTCATGAGATTATCAAAAAGGATCTTCACCTAGATCCTTTTAAATTAAAAATG
AAGTTTTAAATCAATCTAAAGTATATATGAGTAAACTTGGTCTGACAGTTACCAATGCTTAATCAGTGAG
GCACCTATCTCAGCGATCTGTCTATTTCGTTCATCCATAGTTGCCTGACTCCCCGTCGTGTAGATAACTA
CGATACGGGAGGGCTTACCATCTGGCCCCAGTGCTGCAATGATACCGCGAGACCCACGCTCACCGGCTCC
AGATTTATCAGCAATAAACCAGCCAGCCGGAAGGGCCGAGCGCAGAAGTGGTCCTGCAACTTTATCCGCC
TCCATCCAGTCTATTAATTGTTGCCGGGAAGCTAGAGTAAGTAGTTCGCCAGTTAATAGTTTGCGCAACG
TTGTTGCCATTGCTACAGGCATCGTGGTGTCACGCTCGTCGTTTGGTATGGCTTCATTCAGCTCCGGTTC
CCAACGATCAAGGCGAGTTACATGATCCCCCATGTTGTGCAAAAAAGCGGTTAGCTCCTTCGGTCCTCCG
ATCGTTGTCAGAAGTAAGTTGGCCGCAGTGTTATCACTCATGGTTATGGCAGCACTGCATAATTCTCTTA
CTGTCATGCCATCCGTAAGATGCTTTTCTGTGACTGGTGAGTACTCAACCAAGTCATTCTGAGAATAGTG
TATGCGGCGACCGAGTTGCTCTTGCCCGGCGTCAATACGGGATAATACCGCGCCACATAGCAGAACTTTA
AAAGTGCTCATCATTGGAAAACGTTCTTCGGGGCGAAAACTCTCAAGGATCTTACCGCTGTTGAGATCCA
GTTCGATGTAACCCACTCGTGCACCCAACTGATCTTCAGCATCTTTTACTTTCACCAGCGTTTCTGGGTG
AGCAAAAACAGGAAGGCAAAATGCCGCAAAAAAGGGAATAAGGGCGACACGGAAATGTTGAATACTCATA
CTCTTCCTTTTTCAATATTATTGAAGCATTTATCAGGGTTATTGTCTCATGAGCGGATACATATTTGAAT
GTATTTAGAAAAATAAACAAATAGGGGTTCCGCGCACATTTCCCCGAAAAGTG
Features (pLannotate 1.2.2; 31 found; start..end, strand, type, name):
      9..230     -  rep_origin     M13 ori (fragment) (sequence partly withheld): M13 bacteriophage origin of replication; arrow indicates direction of (+) strand synthesis
    230..403     +  CDS            Tyr (fragment) (sequence partly withheld): TYRO_MOUSE - Experimental evidence at protein level: Swiss-Prot protein existence level 1. This is a copper-containing oxidase that functions in the formation of pigments such as melanins and other polyphenolic compounds (PubMed:2517217). Catalyzes the initial and rate limiting step in the cascade of reactions leading to melanin production from tyrosine (PubMed:2517217, PubMed:1537333). In addition to hydroxylating tyrosine to DOPA (3,4-dihydroxyphenylalanine), also catalyzes the oxidation of DOPA to DOPA-quinone, and possibly the oxidation of DHI (5,6- dihydroxyindole) to indole-5,6 quinone (
   1125..1145    +  protein_bind   attB1: mutant version of attB; core recombination site for the Gateway® BP reaction BP Clonase™
   1150..1173    -  misc_feature   MCS (fragment): pBluescript multiple cloning site
   1225..1243    +  protein_bind   UAS (fragment): upstream activating sequence mediating Gal4-dependent induction Gal4
   1281..1298    +  protein_bind   5X UAS (fragment): five tandem copies of the "ScaI site" 17-mer CGGAGTACTGTCCTCCG, an upstream activating sequence (UAS) that efficiently binds yeast Gal4 (Webster et al., 1988; Pfeiffer et al., 2010) GAL4
   1318..1335    +  promoter       minP (fragment): minimal TATA-box promoter with low basal activity
   1385..1405    -  protein_bind   attB2: mutant version of attB; core recombination site for the Gateway® BP reaction BP Clonase™
   1418..1451    +  protein_bind   lox2272: Cre-mediated recombination occurs in the 8-bp core sequence (GGATACTT). lox2272 sites are compatible with each other, but incompatible with loxP or loxN sites (Lee and Saito, 1988). Cre recombinase
   1460..1493    +  protein_bind   loxP: Cre-mediated recombination occurs in the 8-bp core sequence (GCATACAT). Cre recombinase
   1512..2213    +  CDS            dTomato: dTomato is a basic (constitutively fluorescent) orange fluorescent protein published in 2004, derived from Discosoma sp.. It is reported to be a somewhat slowly-maturing dimer with low acid sensitivity.
   2237..2320    +  CDS            large T antigen (fragment): large T antigen from SV40 (simian virus 40)
   2343..2464    +  polyA_signal   SV40 poly(A) signal: SV40 polyadenylation signal
   2488..2518    +  CDS            dTomato (fragment): dimeric variant of DsRed fluorescent protein (Shaner et al., 2004) mammalian codon-optimized
   2547..2580    +  protein_bind   lox2272: Cre-mediated recombination occurs in the 8-bp core sequence (GGATACTT). lox2272 sites are compatible with each other, but incompatible with loxP or loxN sites (Lee and Saito, 1988). Cre recombinase
   2600..3319    +  CDS            mCerulean: enhanced monomeric variant of CFP (Rizzo et al., 2004) mammalian codon-optimized
   3336..3419    +  CDS            large T antigen (fragment): large T antigen from SV40 (simian virus 40)
   3442..3563    +  polyA_signal   SV40 poly(A) signal: SV40 polyadenylation signal
   3570..3603    +  protein_bind   loxP: Cre-mediated recombination occurs in the 8-bp core sequence (GCATACAT). Cre recombinase
   3617..4336    +  CDS            EYFP: enhanced YFP mammalian codon-optimized
   4353..4436    +  CDS            large T antigen (fragment): large T antigen from SV40 (simian virus 40)
   4459..4580    +  polyA_signal   SV40 poly(A) signal: SV40 polyadenylation signal
   5186..5226    -  misc_feature   MCS (fragment): pBluescript multiple cloning site
   5239..5257    -  promoter       T3 promoter: promoter for bacteriophage T3 RNA polymerase
   5302..5318    -  protein_bind   lac operator: The lac repressor binds to the lac operator to inhibit transcription in E. coli. This inhibition can be relieved by adding lactose or isopropyl-β-D-thiogalactopyranoside (IPTG). lac repressor encoded by lacI
   5326..5356    -  promoter       lac promoter: promoter for the E. coli lac operon
   5371..5392    -  protein_bind   CAP binding site: CAP binding activates transcription in the presence of cAMP. E. coli catabolite activator protein
   5405..5497    -  CDS            lacI (fragment): lac repressor; lacI; The lac repressor binds to the lac operator to inhibit transcription in E. coli. This inhibition can be relieved by adding lactose or isopropyl-β-D-thiogalactopyranoside (IPTG).
   5680..6268    -  rep_origin     ori: high-copy-number ColE1/pMB1/pBR322/pUC origin of replication
   6439..7299    -  CDS            AmpR: β-lactamase; bla; confers resistance to ampicillin, carbenicillin, and related antibiotics
   7300..7404    -  promoter       AmpR promoter: bla
