>Addgene plasmid #118216 | UAS:Zebrabow-B | addgene full sequence | sequence record 227466 | Addgene NGS Result
ATAACTTCGTATAGGATACTTTATACGAAGTTATAACTCGAGATAACTTCGTATAGCATACATTATACGA
AGTTATACCGGCAGATCTGCCACCATGGTGAGCAAGGGCGAGGAGGTCATCAAAGAGTTCATGCGCTTCA
AGGTGCGCATGGAGGGCTCCATGAACGGCCACGAGTTCGAGATCGAGGGCGAGGGCGAGGGCCGCCCCTA
CGAGGGCACCCAGACCGCCAAGCTGAAGGTGACCAAGGGCGGCCCCCTGCCCTTCGCCTGGGACATCCTG
TCCCCCCAGTTCATGTACGGCTCCAAGGCGTACGTGAAGCACCCCGCCGACATCCCCGATTACAAGAAGC
TGTCCTTCCCCGAGGGCTTCAAGTGGGAGCGCGTGATGAACTTCGAGGACGGCGGTCTGGTGACCGTGAC
CCAGGACTCCTCCCTGCAGGACGGCACGCTGATCTACAAGGTGAAGATGCGCGGCACCAACTTCCCCCCC
GACGGCCCCGTAATGCAGAAGAAGACCATGGGCTGGGAGGCCTCCACCGAGCGCCTGTACCCCCGCGACG
GCGTGCTGAAGGGCGAGATCCACCAGGCCCTGAAGCTGAAGGACGGCGGCCACTACCTGGTGGAGTTCAA
GACCATCTACATGGCCAAGAAGCCCGTGCAACTGCCCGGCTACTACTACGTGGACACCAAGCTGGACATC
ACCTCCCACAACGAGGACTACACCATCGTGGAACAGTACGAGCGCTCCGAGGGCCGCCACCACCTGTTCC
TGTACGGCATGGACGAGCTGTACAAGTAAAGTGTGCGGCCGCGACTCTAGATCATAATCAGCCATACCAC
ATTTGTAGAGGTTTTACTTGCTTTAAAAAACCTCCCACACCTCCCCCTGAACCTGAAACATAAAATGAAT
GCAATTGTTGTTGTTAACTTGTTTATTGCAGCTTATAATGGTTACAAATAAAGCAATAGCATCACAAATT
TCACAAATAAAGCATTTTTTTCACTGCATTCTAGTTGTGGTTTGTCCAAACTCATCAATGTATCTTAAGG
CGTAAATTGTAAGCGTTAATGCTCCGAGGGCCGCCACCACCTGTTCCTGTAGGAATTGGCCGCGACTCTA
GGATCTAGGATAACTTCGTATAGGATACTTTATACGAAGTTATTGATCCACCGGTCGCCACCATGGTGAG
CAAGGGCGAGGAGCTGTTCACCGGGGTGGTGCCCATCCTGGTCGAGCTGGACGGCGACGTAAACGGCCAC
AAGTTCAGCGTGTCCGGCGAGGGCGAGGGCGATGCCACCTACGGCAAGCTGACCCTGAAGTTCATCTGCA
CCACCGGCAAGCTGCCCGTGCCCTGGCCCACCCTCGTGACCACCCTGACCTGGGGCGTGCAGTGCTTCGC
CCGCTACCCCGACCACATGAAGCAGCACGACTTCTTCAAGTCCGCCATGCCCGAAGGCTACGTCCAGGAG
CGCACCATCTTCTTCAAGGACGACGGCAACTACAAGACCCGCGCCGAGGTGAAGTTCGAGGGCGACACCC
TGGTGAACCGCATCGAGCTGAAGGGCATCGACTTCAAGGAGGACGGCAACATCCTGGGGCACAAGCTGGA
GTACAACGCCATCAGCGACAACGTCTATATCACCGCCGACAAGCAGAAGAACGGCATCAAGGCCAACTTC
AAGATCCGCCACAACATCGAGGACGGCAGCGTGCAGCTCGCCGACCACTACCAGCAGAACACCCCCATCG
GCGACGGCCCCGTGCTGCTGCCCGACAACCACTACCTGAGCACCCAGTCCAAGCTGAGCAAAGACCCCAA
CGAGAAGCGCGATCACATGGTCCTGCTGGAGTTCGTGACCGCCGCCGGGATCACTCTCGGCATGGACGAG
CTGTACAAGTAAAGCGGCCGCGACTCTAGATCATAATCAGCCATACCACATTTGTAGAGGTTTTACTTGC
TTTAAAAAACCTCCCACACCTCCCCCTGAACCTGAAACATAAAATGAATGCAATTGTTGTTGTTAACTTG
TTTATTGCAGCTTATAATGGTTACAAATAAAGCAATAGCATCACAAATTTCACAAATAAAGCATTTTTTT
CACTGCATTCTAGTTGTGGTTTGTCCAAACTCATCAATGTATCTTAATCGAGATAACTTCGTATAGCATA
CATTATACGAAGTTATACCGGTCGCCACCATGGTGAGCAAGGGCGAGGAGCTGTTCACCGGGGTGGTGCC
CATCCTGGTCGAGCTGGACGGCGACGTAAACGGCCACAAGTTCAGCGTGTCCGGCGAGGGCGAGGGCGAT
GCCACCTACGGCAAGCTGACCCTGAAGTTCATCTGCACCACCGGCAAGCTGCCCGTGCCCTGGCCCACCC
TCGTGACCACCTTCGGCTACGGCCTGCAGTGCTTCGCCCGCTACCCCGACCACATGAAGCAGCACGACTT
CTTCAAGTCCGCCATGCCCGAAGGCTACGTCCAGGAGCGCACCATCTTCTTCAAGGACGACGGCAACTAC
AAGACCCGCGCCGAGGTGAAGTTCGAGGGCGACACCCTGGTGAACCGCATCGAGCTGAAGGGCATCGACT
TCAAGGAGGACGGCAACATCCTGGGGCACAAGCTGGAGTACAACTACAACAGCCACAACGTCTATATCAT
GGCCGACAAGCAGAAGAACGGCATCAAGGTGAACTTCAAGATCCGCCACAACATCGAGGACGGCAGCGTG
CAGCTCGCCGACCACTACCAGCAGAACACCCCCATCGGCGACGGCCCCGTGCTGCTGCCCGACAACCACT
ACCTGAGCTACCAGTCCGCCCTGAGCAAAGACCCCAACGAGAAGCGCGATCACATGGTCCTGCTGGAGTT
CGTGACCGCCGCCGGGATCACTCTCGGCATGGACGAGCTGTACAAGTAAAGCGGCCGCGACTCTAGATCA
TAATCAGCCATACCACATTTGTAGAGGTTTTACTTGCTTTAAAAAACCTCCCACACCTCCCCCTGAACCT
GAAACATAAAATGAATGCAATTGTTGTTGTTAACTTGTTTATTGCAGCTTATAATGGTTACAAATAAAGC
AATAGCATCACAAATTTCACAAATAAAGCATTTTTTTCACTGCATTCTAGTTGTGGTTTGTCCAAACTCA
TCAATGTATCTTAAGGCGTAAATTGTAAGCGTTAATCCTTAGGGATAACAGGGTAATACGCGTGATCTGC
GAAGATACGGCCACGGGTGCTCTTGATCCTGTGGCTGATTTTGGACTGTGCTGCTCGCAGCTGCTGATGA
ATCACATACTTCCTCCATTTTCTTCCACTGATTGACTGTTATAATTTCCCTAATTTCCAGGTCAAGGTGC
TGTGCATTGTGGTAATAGATGTGACATGACGTCACTTCCAAAGGACCAATGAACATGTCTGACCAATTTC
ATATAATGTGAAAACGATTTTCATAGGCAGAATAAATAACATTTAAATTAAACTGGGCATCAGCGCAATT
CAATTGGTTTGGTAATAGCAAGGGAAAATAGAATGAAGTGATCTCCAAAAAATAAGTACTTTTTGACTGT
AAATAAAATTGTAAGGAGTAAAAAGTACTTTTTTTTCTAAAAAAATGTAATTAAGTAAAAGTAAAAGTAT
TGATTTTTAATTGTACTCAAGTAAAGTAAAAATCCCCAAAAATAATACTTAAGTACAGTAATCAAGTAAA
ATTACTCAAGTACTTTACACCTCTGGTTCTTGACCCCCTACCTTCAGCAAGCCCAGCAGATCCACTAGTT
CTAGAGCGGCCGCCACCGCGGTGGAGCTCCAGCTTTTGTTCCCTTTAGTGAGGGTTAATTGCGCGCTTGG
CGTAATCATGGTCATAGCTGTTTCCTGTGTGAAATTGTTATCCGCTCACAATTCCACACAACATACGAGC
CGGAAGCATAAAGTGTAAAGCCTGGGGTGCCTAATGAGTGAGCTAACTCACATTAATTGCGTTGCGCTCA
CTGCCCGCTTTCCAGTCGGGAAACCTGTCGTGCCAGCTGCATTAATGAATCGGCCAACGCGCGGGGAGAG
GCGGTTTGCGTATTGGGCGCTCTTCCGCTTCCTCGCTCACTGACTCGCTGCGCTCGGTCGTTCGGCTGCG
GCGAGCGGTATCAGCTCACTCAAAGGCGGTAATACGGTTATCCACAGAATCAGGGGATAACGCAGGAAAG
AACATGTGAGCAAAAGGCCAGCAAAAGGCCAGGAACCGTAAAAAGGCCGCGTTGCTGGCGTTTTTCCATA
GGCTCCGCCCCCCTGACGAGCATCACAAAAATCGACGCTCAAGTCAGAGGTGGCGAAACCCGACAGGACT
ATAAAGATACCAGGCGTTTCCCCCTGGAAGCTCCCTCGTGCGCTCTCCTGTTCCGACCCTGCCGCTTACC
GGATACCTGTCCGCCTTTCTCCCTTCGGGAAGCGTGGCGCTTTCTCATAGCTCACGCTGTAGGTATCTCA
GTTCGGTGTAGGTCGTTCGCTCCAAGCTGGGCTGTGTGCACGAACCCCCCGTTCAGCCCGACCGCTGCGC
CTTATCCGGTAACTATCGTCTTGAGTCCAACCCGGTAAGACACGACTTATCGCCACTGGCAGCAGCCACT
GGTAACAGGATTAGCAGAGCGAGGTATGTAGGCGGTGCTACAGAGTTCTTGAAGTGGTGGCCTAACTACG
GCTACACTAGAAGAACAGTATTTGGTATCTGCGCTCTGCTGAAGCCAGTTACCTTCGGAAAAAGAGTTGG
TAGCTCTTGATCCGGCAAACAAACCACCGCTGGTAGCGGTGGTTTTTTTGTTTGCAAGCAGCAGATTACG
CGCAGAAAAAAAGGATCTCAAGAAGATCCTTTGATCTTTTCTACGGGGTCTGACGCTCAGTGGAACGAAA
ACTCACGTTAAGGGATTTTGGTCATGAGATTATCAAAAAGGATCTTCACCTAGATCCTTTTAAATTAAAA
ATGAAGTTTTAAATCAATCTAAAGTATATATGAGTAAACTTGGTCTGACAGTTACCAATGCTTAATCAGT
GAGGCACCTATCTCAGCGATCTGTCTATTTCGTTCATCCATAGTTGCCTGACTCCCCGTCGTGTAGATAA
CTACGATACGGGAGGGCTTACCATCTGGCCCCAGTGCTGCAATGATACCGCGAGACCCACGCTCACCGGC
TCCAGATTTATCAGCAATAAACCAGCCAGCCGGAAGGGCCGAGCGCAGAAGTGGTCCTGCAACTTTATCC
GCCTCCATCCAGTCTATTAATTGTTGCCGGGAAGCTAGAGTAAGTAGTTCGCCAGTTAATAGTTTGCGCA
ACGTTGTTGCCATTGCTACAGGCATCGTGGTGTCACGCTCGTCGTTTGGTATGGCTTCATTCAGCTCCGG
TTCCCAACGATCAAGGCGAGTTACATGATCCCCCATGTTGTGCAAAAAAGCGGTTAGCTCCTTCGGTCCT
CCGATCGTTGTCAGAAGTAAGTTGGCCGCAGTGTTATCACTCATGGTTATGGCAGCACTGCATAATTCTC
TTACTGTCATGCCATCCGTAAGATGCTTTTCTGTGACTGGTGAGTACTCAACCAAGTCATTCTGAGAATA
GTGTATGCGGCGACCGAGTTGCTCTTGCCCGGCGTCAATACGGGATAATACCGCGCCACATAGCAGAACT
TTAAAAGTGCTCATCATTGGAAAACGTTCTTCGGGGCGAAAACTCTCAAGGATCTTACCGCTGTTGAGAT
CCAGTTCGATGTAACCCACTCGTGCACCCAACTGATCTTCAGCATCTTTTACTTTCACCAGCGTTTCTGG
GTGAGCAAAAACAGGAAGGCAAAATGCCGCAAAAAAGGGAATAAGGGCGACACGGAAATGTTGAATACTC
ATACTCTTCCTTTTTCAATATTATTGAAGCATTTATCAGGGTTATTGTCTCATGAGCGGATACATATTTG
AATGTATTTAGAAAAATAAACAAATAGGGGTTCCGCGCACATTTCCCCGAAAAGTGCCACCTAAATTGTA
AGCGTTAATATTTTGTTAAAATTCGCGTTAAATTTTTGTTAAATCAGCTCATTTTTTAACCAATAGGCCG
AAATCGGCAAAATCCCTTATAAATCAAAAGAATAGACCGAGATAGGGT
[37 nt withheld, positions 6139-6175]
AAAGAACGTGGACTCCAACGTCAAAGG
[32 nt withheld, positions 6203-6234]
GCTGGCTAAGAACTCATCAGCCTCCCCGGTCCATCTACCCACGTACCAATGCACCAATTGGCCACAATGA
CGGCTACTACATGGTGCCATTCCTTCCTCTTTATAGGAATGGAGACTACCTCCTGTCCAACAATGCTCTT
GGATACGAGTACGCCTACCTGTTGGACCCAGGTCATTGCACAACACCAGAAATGCCCTCTGATCTGCAAA
AGACGTGAATAATCTGTTCAGACACCCATATGCACTCTGTTCCACACAGGTCAGAGGTTTGTCCAGGAGT
TCTTGACAGAGGTGTAAAAAGTACTCAAAAATTTTACTCAAGTGAAAGTACAAGTACTTAGGGAAAATTT
TACTCAATTAAAAGTAAAAGTATCTGGCTAGAATCTTACTTGAGTAAAAGTAAAAAAGTACTCCATTAAA
ATTGTACTTGAGTATTAAGGAAGTAAAAGTAAAAGCAAGAAAGAAAACTAGAGATTCTTGTTTAAGCTTT
TAATCTCAAAAAACATTAAATGAAATGCATACAAGGTTTTATCCTGCTTTAGAACTGTTTGTATTTAATT
ATCAAACTATAAGACAGACAATCTAATGCCAGTACACGCTACTCAAAGTTGTAAAACCTCAGATTTAACT
TCAGTAGAAGCTGATTCTCAAAATTGTTAGTGTCAAGCCTAGCTCTTTTGGGGCTGAAAAGCAATCCTGC
AGTGCTGAAAAGCCTCTCACAGGCAGCCGATGCGGGAAGAGGTGTATTAGTCTTGATAGAGAGGCTGCAA
ATAGCAGGAAACGTGAGCAGAGACTCCCTGGTGTCTGAAACACAGGCCAGATGGGCCATTCGTACGCTTA
ATTTCGTATAGGGATAACAGGGTAATGATATCGATATCAAGGGCCCATCTCGAGACAAGTTTGTACAAAA
AAGCAGGCTCCGAATTCCTGCAGCCCGGGGGATCACGCGGCCATCAAGCTTAGGCCTCCACGGTGGCTTC
TAATCCGTGAGTCCTAGCGGGTGACAGCCCTCCGTCTTCACAGGCGGAGGAGAGTCTTCCGTAGGGTTCC
TCGGAGTACTGTCCTCCGACGCGTGCAAGGGTCGACTCTAGAGGGTATATAATGGATCCCATCGCGTCTC
AGCCTCACTTTGAGCTCCTCCACACGAATTCGACCCAGCTTTCTTGTACAAAGTGGTGCTAGCGAGCTC
Features (pLannotate 1.2.2; 31 found; start..end, strand, type, name):
      1..34      +  protein_bind   lox2272: Cre-mediated recombination occurs in the 8-bp core sequence (GGATACTT). lox2272 sites are compatible with each other, but incompatible with loxP or loxN sites (Lee and Saito, 1988). Cre recombinase
     43..76      +  protein_bind   loxP: Cre-mediated recombination occurs in the 8-bp core sequence (GCATACAT). Cre recombinase
     95..796     +  CDS            dTomato: dTomato is a basic (constitutively fluorescent) orange fluorescent protein published in 2004, derived from Discosoma sp.. It is reported to be a somewhat slowly-maturing dimer with low acid sensitivity.
    820..903     +  CDS            large T antigen (fragment): large T antigen from SV40 (simian virus 40)
    926..1047    +  polyA_signal   SV40 poly(A) signal: SV40 polyadenylation signal
   1071..1101    +  CDS            dTomato (fragment): dimeric variant of DsRed fluorescent protein (Shaner et al., 2004) mammalian codon-optimized
   1130..1163    +  protein_bind   lox2272: Cre-mediated recombination occurs in the 8-bp core sequence (GGATACTT). lox2272 sites are compatible with each other, but incompatible with loxP or loxN sites (Lee and Saito, 1988). Cre recombinase
   1183..1902    +  CDS            mCerulean: enhanced monomeric variant of CFP (Rizzo et al., 2004) mammalian codon-optimized
   1919..2002    +  CDS            large T antigen (fragment): large T antigen from SV40 (simian virus 40)
   2025..2146    +  polyA_signal   SV40 poly(A) signal: SV40 polyadenylation signal
   2153..2186    +  protein_bind   loxP: Cre-mediated recombination occurs in the 8-bp core sequence (GCATACAT). Cre recombinase
   2200..2919    +  CDS            EYFP: enhanced YFP mammalian codon-optimized
   2936..3019    +  CDS            large T antigen (fragment): large T antigen from SV40 (simian virus 40)
   3042..3163    +  polyA_signal   SV40 poly(A) signal: SV40 polyadenylation signal
   3769..3809    -  misc_feature   MCS (fragment): pBluescript multiple cloning site
   3822..3840    -  promoter       T3 promoter: promoter for bacteriophage T3 RNA polymerase
   3885..3901    -  protein_bind   lac operator: The lac repressor binds to the lac operator to inhibit transcription in E. coli. This inhibition can be relieved by adding lactose or isopropyl-β-D-thiogalactopyranoside (IPTG). lac repressor encoded by lacI
   3909..3939    -  promoter       lac promoter: promoter for the E. coli lac operon
   3954..3975    -  protein_bind   CAP binding site: CAP binding activates transcription in the presence of cAMP. E. coli catabolite activator protein
   3988..4080    -  CDS            lacI (fragment): lac repressor; lacI; The lac repressor binds to the lac operator to inhibit transcription in E. coli. This inhibition can be relieved by adding lactose or isopropyl-β-D-thiogalactopyranoside (IPTG).
   4263..4851    -  rep_origin     ori: high-copy-number ColE1/pMB1/pBR322/pUC origin of replication
   5022..5882    -  CDS            AmpR: β-lactamase; bla; confers resistance to ampicillin, carbenicillin, and related antibiotics
   5883..5987    -  promoter       AmpR promoter: bla
   6013..6234    -  rep_origin     M13 ori (fragment) (sequence partly withheld): M13 bacteriophage origin of replication; arrow indicates direction of (+) strand synthesis
   6234..6407    +  CDS            Tyr (fragment) (sequence partly withheld): TYRO_MOUSE - Experimental evidence at protein level: Swiss-Prot protein existence level 1. This is a copper-containing oxidase that functions in the formation of pigments such as melanins and other polyphenolic compounds (PubMed:2517217). Catalyzes the initial and rate limiting step in the cascade of reactions leading to melanin production from tyrosine (PubMed:2517217, PubMed:1537333). In addition to hydroxylating tyrosine to DOPA (3,4-dihydroxyphenylalanine), also catalyzes the oxidation of DOPA to DOPA-quinone, and possibly the oxidation of DHI (5,6- dihydroxyindole) to indole-5,6 quinone (
   7129..7153    +  protein_bind   attB1: mutant version of attB; recombination site for the Gateway® BP reaction BP Clonase™
   7155..7178    -  misc_feature   MCS (fragment): pBluescript multiple cloning site
   7230..7248    +  protein_bind   UAS (fragment): upstream activating sequence mediating Gal4-dependent induction Gal4
   7286..7303    +  protein_bind   5X UAS (fragment): five tandem copies of the "ScaI site" 17-mer CGGAGTACTGTCCTCCG, an upstream activating sequence (UAS) that efficiently binds yeast Gal4 (Webster et al., 1988; Pfeiffer et al., 2010) GAL4
   7323..7340    +  promoter       minP (fragment): minimal TATA-box promoter with low basal activity
   7387..7411    -  protein_bind   attB2: mutant version of attB; recombination site for the Gateway® BP reaction BP Clonase™
