[The description below was written by a language model from this plasmid's Addgene catalogue record and pLannotate feature annotations shown in this document.]
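Description:
UAS:Zebrabow-B is a zebrafish expression plasmid that places the Brainbow 1.0 L multicolour labelling cassette under Gal4-inducible control. It is built on the pT2-Ip2GI backbone by Gateway cloning and is maintained in E. coli as a high-copy plasmid through a ColE1/pUC-type origin with ampicillin (β-lactamase) selection. Remnants of a pBluescript-style backbone are also annotated: a partial M13 origin, lac promoter/operator elements, a T3 promoter and MCS fragments. The two feature tables, one from the depositor sequence and one from repository sequencing, are the same length and list the same 31 features, differing only in where the circular numbering starts. The backbone name suggests a Tol2 transposon vector, but no transposon arms are annotated. An annotated match to a mouse tyrosinase fragment is unexplained by the record.

The regulatory module, flanked by attB1 and attB2 sites, consists of Gal4-binding UAS repeats and a minimal TATA-box promoter, which accounts for the yeast species entry. Expression therefore depends on a Gal4 driver. Downstream lie three fluorescent protein coding sequences in series, dTomato, mCerulean and EYFP, each followed by its own SV40 polyadenylation signal. A lox2272 and a loxP site sit in tandem ahead of dTomato, a second lox2272 precedes mCerulean, and a second loxP precedes EYFP. Without Cre, only dTomato is expressed. Because the two lox variants are mutually incompatible, Cre excises either the dTomato unit alone, giving mCerulean, or dTomato plus mCerulean, giving EYFP. With multiple transgene copies, independent stochastic outcomes combine to produce many hues, which supports multispectral cell tracing and lineage analysis in Gal4-expressing zebrafish tissues.
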