Addgene plasmid #118216: UAS:Zebrabow-B
Purpose: For broad gal4 inducible expression of Brainbow in zebrafish
Depositing lab: Albert Pan & Alex Schier. Depositing organization: Harvard University. Publication: Zebrabow: multispectral cell labeling for cell tracing and lineage analysis in zebrafish. Pan YA, Freundlich T, Weissman TA, Schoppik D, Wang XC, Zimmerman S, Ciruna B, Sanes JR, Lichtman JW, Schier AF. Development. 2013 Jul;140(13):2835-46. doi: 10.1242/dev.094631. PubMed 23757414.
Backbone
  Vector backbone: pT2-Ip2GI
  Vector type: zebrafish expression
Growth in bacteria
  Bacterial resistance: Ampicillin, 100 μg/mL
  Growth temperature: 37°C
  Growth strain: DH5alpha
  Copy number: High Copy
Gene/Insert
  Gene/Insert name: Brainbow 1.0 L
  Species: S. cerevisiae (budding yeast); Fluorescent protein genes from jellyfish and coral
  Cloning method: Gateway Cloning
  Sequencing primers: 5′ mCherry-R
Terms and licenses: Academic/Nonprofit Terms; Industry Terms: Not Available to Industry
How to cite: UAS:Zebrabow-B was a gift from Albert Pan & Alex Schier (Addgene plasmid # 118216 ; http://n2t.net/addgene:118216 ; RRID:Addgene_118216)
